Addgene plasmid #117481: pMO9075
Purpose: empty complementation vector for Desulfovibrio: contains promoter from Aph(3')-IIa but no RBS, contains pBG1 and pMB1 replicons, SpecR
Depositing lab: Judy Wall. Depositing organization: University of Missouri at Columbia. Publication: Methods for engineering sulfate reducing bacteria of the genus Desulfovibrio. Keller KL, Wall JD, Chhabra S. Methods Enzymol. 2011;497:503-17. doi: 10.1016/B978-0-12-385075-1.00022-6. PubMed 21601101.
Backbone
  Vector backbone: pCR8/GW/TOPO
  Backbone manufacturer: Invitrogen
  Backbone size w/o insert (bp): 2817
  Total vector size (bp): 4836
  Modifications to backbone: pCR8/GW/TOPO + pBG1 (PCR product) => pMO719 || pMO719 (EcoRV digested) + kanR (PCR product from pCR-XL-TOPO) => pMO9071 || pMO9071 (BsaBI digest, religate) => pMO9072 || pMO9072 (HpaI/XmnI digest, religate) => pMO9072-1a || pMO9072-1a (EcoRV/BspEI digest, blunted, religated) => pMO9073 || pMO9073 (EcoRI digest, religate) => pMO9075
  Vector type: Bacterial Expression
Growth in bacteria
  Bacterial resistance: Spectinomycin, 50 μg/mL
  Growth temperature: 37°C
  Growth strain: DH5alpha
  Growth instructions: Stable in Desulfovibrio vulgaris Hildenborough (low copy number). Use spectinomycin at 100 ug/ml. Promoter for exogenous expression of genes is strong, but is lacking a ribosomal binding site. See primers listed in Korte et al. (2014) for complementation of rex (primers SLIC DVU0916-comp-F and SLIC DVU0916-comp-R) for suggested primers.
  Copy number: High Copy
Gene/Insert
  Gene/Insert name: Aph(3')-IIa promoter (alt names: Paph; Pkan)
  Species: Escherichia coli
  Insert size (bp): 50
  GenBank ID: NC_008460.1
  Promoter: Aph(3')-IIa promoter
  Cloning method: Restriction Enzyme; 5′ cloning site Blunt-end cloned (destroyed during cloning); 3′ cloning site Blunt-end cloned (destroyed during cloning)
  Sequencing primers: 5′ AGACACGGGCCAGAGCTG; 3′ GCTGAAAGCGAGAAGAGCGCAC
Terms and licenses: Academic/Nonprofit Terms; Industry Terms: Not Available to Industry
How to cite: pMO9075 was a gift from Judy Wall (Addgene plasmid # 117481 ; http://n2t.net/addgene:117481 ; RRID:Addgene_117481)
