[The description below was written by a language model from this plasmid's Addgene catalogue record and pLannotate feature annotations shown in this document.]
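Description:
pMO9075 is an empty complementation and expression vector for sulfate-reducing bacteria of the genus Desulfovibrio. It was built from the commercial pCR8/GW/TOPO backbone through a series of insertions and digest-and-religate deletions, giving a plasmid of about 4.8 kb. It is a shuttle plasmid with two replicons. The pMB1/ColE1-type origin, which appears in the feature table, supports high-copy propagation in E. coli. The pBG1 replicon was added as a PCR product and allows stable, low-copy maintenance in Desulfovibrio vulgaris Hildenborough. pBG1 is not called by the automated annotation and presumably lies in the large unannotated region of the sequence. Selection in both hosts relies on the aadA (SmR) aminoglycoside adenylyltransferase gene, which confers spectinomycin and streptomycin resistance.

The functional payload is a short (roughly 50 bp) Aph(3')-IIa promoter, also called Paph or Pkan. This is the promoter of the Tn5-derived kanamycin resistance gene, and it remained after the kanR cassette introduced in an intermediate plasmid was trimmed away. The small Tn5 tnpA fragment in the annotation is consistent with this origin. The promoter is described as strong, but no ribosome binding site is present, so a user must supply an RBS along with the gene being cloned, typically via the amplification primers. Other annotated elements are backbone remnants: the rrnB T1 and T2 terminators, a T7 promoter, and a partial Pc promoter and GmR fragment just upstream of aadA. The very short lacI and ZsGreen1 fragments are most likely incidental matches rather than functional parts. The vector is used for constitutive plasmid-borne expression of genes in Desulfovibrio, chiefly to complement deletion mutants, and also serves as the empty-vector control.
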