Features (pLannotate 1.2.2; 10 found; start..end, strand, type, name):
    121..213     +  CDS            lacI (fragment): lac repressor; lacI; The lac repressor binds to the lac operator to inhibit transcription in E. coli. This inhibition can be relieved by adding lactose or isopropyl-β-D-thiogalactopyranoside (IPTG).
    268..295     -  terminator     rrnB T2 terminator: transcription terminator T2 from the E. coli rrnB gene
    427..470     +  terminator     rrnB T1 terminator: Escherichia coli rrnB; transcription terminator T1 from the E. coli rrnB gene
   1704..1726    +  CDS            ZsGreen1 (fragment): Zoanthus green fluorescent protein mammalian codon-optimized
   2722..2829    -  CDS            tnpA (fragment): TN5P_ECOLX - Also known as tnp. Experimental evidence at protein level: Swiss-Prot protein existence level 1. Mediates transposition of transposon Tn5 by a 'cut and paste' mechanism. First, the monomeric transposase binds the 19 bp inverted DNA repeats flanking the transposon. Then, dimerization of the DNA- bound transposase creates a synaptic DNA complex. After nicking of the first DNA strand, excision of the transposon proceeds through a series of intermediates. The transposase then mediates the insertion of the transposon at a new site by strand transfer. The activity of the wild- type tran
   2833..2851    -  promoter       T7 promoter: promoter for bacteriophage T7 RNA polymerase
   3041..3064    +  promoter       Pc promoter (fragment): intI1 (promoter lies within the coding sequence); class 1 integron promoter
   3240..3296    +  CDS            GmR (fragment): gentamycin acetyltransferase; aacC1; confers resistance to gentamycin
   3303..4094    +  CDS            SmR: aminoglycoside adenylyltransferase (Murphy, 1985); aadA; confers resistance to spectinomycin and streptomycin
   4187..4775    +  rep_origin     ori: high-copy-number ColE1/pMB1/pBR322/pUC origin of replication
>Addgene plasmid #117481 | pMO9075 | addgene full sequence | sequence record 273023 | Addgene NGS Result
CTTTCCTGCGTTATCCCCTGATTCTGTGGATAACCGTATTACCGCCTTTGAGTGAGCTGATACCGCTCGC
CGCAGCCGAACGACCGAGCGCAGCGAGTCAGTGAGCGAGGAAGCGGAAGAGCGCCCAATACGCAAACCGC
CTCTCCCCGCGCGTTGGCCGATTCATTAATGCAGCTGGCACGACAGGTTTCCCGACTGGAAAGCGGGCAG
TGAGCGCAACGCAATTAATACGCGTACCGCTAGCCAGGAAGAGTTTGTAGAAACGCAAAAAGGCCATCCG
TCAGGATGGCCTTCTGCTTAGTTTGATGCCTGGCAGTTTATGGCGGGCGTCCTGCCCGCCACCCTCCGGG
CCGTTGCTTCACAACGTTCAAATCCGCTCCCGGCGGATTTGTCCTACTCAGGAGAGCGTTCACCGACAAA
CAACAGATAAAACGAAAGGCCCAGTCTTCCGACTGAGCCTTTCGTTTTATTTGATGCCTGGCAGTTCCCT
ACTCTCGCGTTAATTCCCCTTGGTGGAGTTGAGTGGTTTTAAAAACTGGAGAGGAGTCCATGAAACGAAA
GCAGCTGAGGATTGAAACGAAGTAACAGCGCATACTAATTGTATTTTTTGGGTGGGGGAGGAGCCTTGCG
ACGGGCGGCGAGCGTAGCGAGGGGCCTCTATAGCGCGCGCATACGCGCGCGCGCGCGCATACGCGCGCGC
TTCTTCTTTTCTTTCTTTTCTCTTTTCCCCCTCGTTTTTCGTCAGTTATTTCGGCAACCTACAGACCTAA
AAGTGACCAAAAGTACGTCTAAAGGTGACCAAAAGTACGTCTAAAGGTGACCAAAAGTACGTCTAAAGGT
GACCAAAAGTACGTGGTGTAGCCTTTGGGTGACCAATTTGACAAGTGGTCACCTTTAGCCATAAAGGCAA
AAGAACAGCCCGAAAAGGTGCGGTAACACCTCAACGGGCCTAACCTCTCACAAGCCCTAAAATGGAGGGT
CTGCAATGGTTGACAGGCAATTAACCTTACCCGGCGAGATAGTCAAAAAGTCAAACGCACTGGCTAGGGC
CAAGTGGTCCCCTAAGTCCGTGTGGGAACCGCGCATGGTCGCGCTGGTAGCTTCCATGGTCCGTCAGGAC
GATGCGGACTTTCAGGAATACCGCTTTCCTGTCTCCACCCTTTGCGATGAGCAAGAGCTATCCGGCAAGA
GGTACAAGGACATTAAGGCCGCTGTAGAAAATGTGATGAAAGCCTATGTGATGATTGAGGAAGGCAAAAA
TTACGTGGCGTATAGCATCTTCTCAAAGTGTGGCTATGAAAACGGTGTCATGGTCGCCGCCTTCCATCCC
GATCTGAAACCCCATTTTCTCGGCCTTCAAAAGCAGTTCACAAGGTATAGCCTCATGGAATTTCTGGTGC
TGCCTAGCACCTACAGCCAAAGGGTTTTCGAGGTTTTGAGGTCGTGGGACGACAAGCCGGAAGTGACCAT
TTCACTTGTCGATCTTCATGAAATGGTGGGTACGCCTCCTTCTCTGCGGAAGAAGTACCCCGACTTTCGC
CGTAAGGTTCTTGAGAAGGCCCACAAGGACATAAACCGCCATACCGCGCTTGCTTACGAGTGGGAAGCCG
TGAAGAACGGGCGCTCGGTCGCGGGTATCCGCTTCCTGTTCGCGCAGAAGCGGGCGGGCAGGGTCGTAGC
CAAGAAACAGGCCAAGGTCGTGCAGGACAGCAGCGACGCCAAGAACAAGGCCTTCATCGCCGCGACCAAG
TGCCACGCGGCCAGCAAGGGCCGCTGCACGCCGAAAGACAACCTCCAGTGCCAAGTGTGCGCCCAGCTCG
TCAGCCTGGGCAAGAGAGCCGGAACAGCCTAAACCTCTTTTGTAGCACCCCCCCTTTGAGGCTGTAGCAC
CCCCCTTTTGAGGCTGTAGCACCTTGTGACGTGCCTGTAGCACCTTTTCAGACTTCACATTTTTAACCAT
AACGTGCTGTTTTAACAGAAATTTTCTTTACGTTTCAGCACCGGCTGATCTCGCTTTTTTGTGCCACAAA
AAGGCTATCCTGCCAAGCGGCATTAAAACAAGCCACCTCATCAACAAAATGAAGGGGGGCGCGGCCCGCT
CACATGGTTGCAGGTGAAGAAGATTGGAAATCGAGGCGAAGGTTATTCCATTCCCCGCAGTAGAACCTGA
ACAGGGAAGCCTGTTCTAATAGCCCTAAAATCGATTTTAAGCGCAGGAACAAGCAAGAAGAGACTCAGGC
TCACCGAGGGAAATTTCCTCCCTTACGCCCCCTTCTACGCTTCGTTATCGCTACGCCGAAAAAAAGAGCA
AGGGACGCTTCGCTTCTGCCCTTGCTCTTTTTTTGCGCCTTCGCTGCACTCCGCTCACGAAGGCGGCTCC
GGGGGAAATTTCAGCCTGGTTCCAACGACAAGCGAAGCGGGATCTGCGGGGGGCCCCCGTGAGGGGGGGC
GGCTAGCCCCATCCCCTGCTTGCAGGGGCAGGACCGGCGTAGCCGGAGCGAGTGGTGATGGTCTTGTGAT
CGTCCAGAGTGATTTCCGTTGTGCTGGACTCTCCCGATTCTCGACGAGCTGAAAGCGAGAAGAGCGCACT
TATACATCGCTGCGCGACGTGTGCGCCCTGCGGGGCTAAGTCATCGGAACAAAAGAGTTTCCCCGTAGTG
GGGAAAAGGGGGCTTGAATTCGCCCTTGCATGCGTTTAAACTACGTAAGGAGTACTGCGCAGATCGTGAT
CCCCTGCGCCATCAGATCCTTGGCGGCAAGAAAGCCATCCAGTTTACTTTGCAGGGCTTCCCAACCTTAC
CAGAGGGCGCCCCAGCTGGCAATTCCGGATCCCCTATAGTGAGTCGTATTACATGGTCATAGCTGTTTCC
TGGCAGCTCTGGCCCGTGTCTCAAAATCTCTGATGTTACATTGCACAAGATAAAAATATATCATCATGCC
TCCTCTAGACCAGCCAGGACAGAAATGCCTCGACTTCGCTGCTACCCAAGGTTGCCGGGTGACGCACACC
GTGGAAACGGATGAAGGCACGAACCCAGTGGACATAAGCCTGTTCGGTTCGTAAGCTGTAATGCAAGTAG
CGTATGCGCTCACGCAACTGGTCCAGAACCTTGACCGAACGCAGCGGTGGTAACGGCGCAGTGGCGGTTT
TCATGGCTTGTTATGACTGTTTTTTTGGGGTACAGTCTATGCCTCGGGCATCCAAGCAGCAAGCGCGTTA
CGCCGTGGGTCGATGTTTGATGTTATGGAGCAGCAACGATGTTACGCAGCAGGGCAGTCGCCCTAAAACA
AAGTTAAACATTATGAGGGAAGCGGTGATCGCCGAAGTATCGACTCAACTATCAGAGGTAGTTGGCGTCA
TCGAGCGCCATCTCGAACCGACGTTGCTGGCCGTACATTTGTACGGCTCCGCAGTGGATGGCGGCCTGAA
GCCACACAGTGATATTGATTTGCTGGTTACGGTGACCGTAAGGCTTGATGAAACAACGCGGCGAGCTTTG
ATCAACGACCTTTTGGAAACTTCGGCTTCCCCTGGAGAGAGCGAGATTCTCCGCGCTGTAGAAGTCACCA
TTGTTGTGCACGACGACATCATTCCGTGGCGTTATCCAGCTAAGCGCGAACTGCAATTTGGAGAATGGCA
GCGCAATGACATTCTTGCAGGTATCTTCGAGCCAGCCACGATCGACATTGATCTGGCTATCTTGCTGACA
AAAGCAAGAGAACATAGCGTTGCCTTGGTAGGTCCAGCGGCGGAGGAACTCTTTGATCCGGTTCCTGAAC
AGGATCTATTTGAGGCGCTAAATGAAACCTTAACGCTATGGAACTCGCCGCCCGACTGGGCTGGCGATGA
GCGAAATGTAGTGCTTACGTTGTCCCGCATTTGGTACAGCGCAGTAACCGGCAAAATCGCGCCGAAGGAT
GTCGCTGCCGACTGGGCAATGGAGCGCCTGCCGGCCCAGTATCAGCCCGTCATACTTGAAGCTAGACAGG
CTTATCTTGGACAAGAAGAAGATCGCTTGGCCTCGCGCGCAGATCAGTTGGAAGAATTTGTCCACTACGT
GAAAGGCGAGATCACCAAGGTAGTCGGCAAATAACCCTCGAGCCACCCATGACCAAAATCCCTTAACGTG
AGTTACGCGTCGTTCCACTGAGCGTCAGACCCCGTAGAAAAGATCAAAGGATCTTCTTGAGATCCTTTTT
TTCTGCGCGTAATCTGCTGCTTGCAAACAAAAAAACCACCGCTACCAGCGGTGGTTTGTTTGCCGGATCA
AGAGCTACCAACTCTTTTTCCGAAGGTAACTGGCTTCAGCAGAGCGCAGATACCAAATACTGTTCTTCTA
GTGTAGCCGTAGTTAGGCCACCACTTCAAGAACTCTGTAGCACCGCCTACATACCTCGCTCTGCTAATCC
TGTTACCAGTGGCTGCTGCCAGTGGCGATAAGTCGTGTCTTACCGGGTTGGACTCAAGACGATAGTTACC
GGATAAGGCGCAGCGGTCGGGCTGAACGGGGGGTTCGTGCACACAGCCCAGCTTGGAGCGAACGACCTAC
ACCGAACTGAGATACCTACAGCGTGAGCTATGAGAAAGCGCCACGCTTCCCGAAGGGAGAAAGGCGGACA
GGTATCCGGTAAGCGGCAGGGTCGGAACAGGAGAGCGCACGAGGGAGCTTCCAGGGGGAAACGCCTGGTA
TCTTTATAGTCCTGTCGGGTTTCGCCACCTCTGACTTGAGCGTCGATTTTTGTGATGCTCGTCAGGGGGG
CGGAGCCTATGGAAAAACGCCAGCAACGCGGCCTTTTTACGGTTCCTGGCCTTTTGCTGGCCTTTTGCTC
ACATGTT
